>Addgene plasmid #153909 | pGBW-m4252973 | addgene full sequence | sequence record 300450 | Ginkgo NGS Result
AAATTTGTGATGCTATTGCTTTATTTGTAACCATTATAAGCTGCAATAAACAAGTTAACAACAACAATTG
CATTCATTTTATGTTTCAGGTTCAGGGGGAGGTGTGGGAGGTTTTTTAAAGCAAGTAAAACCTCTACAAA
TGTGGTATTGGCCCATCTCTATCGGTATCGTAGCATAACCCCTTGGGGCCTCTAAACGGGTCTTGAGGGG
TTTTTTGTGCCCCTCGGGCCGGATTGCTATCTACCGGCATTGGCGCAGAAAAAAATGCCTGATGCGACGC
TGCGCGTCTTATACTCCCACATATGCCAGATTCAGCAACGGATACGGCTTCCCCAACTTGCCCACTTCCA
TACGTGTCCTCCTTACCAGAAATTTATCCTTAAGGTCGTCAGCTATCCTGCAGGCGATCTCTCGATTTCG
ATCAAGACATTCCTTTAATGGTCTTTTCTGGACACCACTAGGGGTCAGAAGTAGTTCATCAAACTTTCTT
CCCTCCCTAATCTCATTGGTTACCTTGGGCTATCGAAACTTAATTAACCAGTCAAGTCAGCTACTTGGCG
AGATCGACTTGTCTGGGTTTCGACTACGCTCAGAATTGCGTCAGTCAAGTTCGATCTGGTCCTTGCTATT
GCACCCGTTCTCCGATTACGAGTTTCATTTAAATCATGTGAGCAAAAGGCCAGCAAAAGGCCAGGAACCG
TAAAAAGGCCGCGTTGCTGGCGTTTTTCCATAGGCTCCGCCCCCCTGACGAGCATCACAAAAATCGACGC
TCAAGTCAGAGGTGGCGAAACCCGACAGGACTATAAAGATACCAGGCGTTTCCCCCTGGAAGCTCCCTCG
TGCGCTCTCCTGTTCCGACCCTGCCGCTTACCGGATACCTGTCCGCCTTTCTCCCTTCGGGAAGCGTGGC
GCTTTCTCATAGCTCACGCTGTAGGTATCTCAGTTCGGTGTAGGTCGTTCGCTCCAAGCTGGGCTGTGTG
CACGAACCCCCCGTTCAGCCCGACCGCTGCGCCTTATCCGGTAACTATCGTCTTGAGTCCAACCCGGTAA
GACACGACTTATCGCCACTGGCAGCAGCCACTGGTAACAGGATTAGCAGAGCGAGGTATGTAGGCGGTGC
TACAGAGTTCTTGAAGTGGTGGCCTAACTACGGCTACACTAGAAGAACAGTATTTGGTATCTGCGCTCTG
CTGAAGCCAGTTACCTTCGGAAAAAGAGTTGGTAGCTCTTGATCCGGCAAACAAACCACCGCTGGTAGCG
GTGGTTTTTTTGTTTGCAAGCAGCAGATTACGCGCAGAAAAAAAGGATCTCAAGAAGATCCTTTGATCTT
TTCTACGGGGTCTGACGCTCAGTGGAACGAAAACTCACGTTAAGGGATTTTGGTCATGAGATTATCAAAA
AGGATCTTCACCTAGATCCTTTTAAATTAAAAATGAAGTTTTAAATCAATCTAAAGTATATATGAGTAAA
CTTGGTCTGACAGTTACCAATGCTTAATCAGTGAGGCACCTATCTCAGCGATCTGTCTATTTCGTTCATC
CATAGTTGCATTTAAATTTCCGAACTCTCCAAGGCCCTCGTCGGAAAATCTTCAAACCTTTCGTCCGATC
CATCTTGCAGGCTACCTCTCGAACGAACTATCGCAAGTCTCTTGGCCGGCCTTGCGCCTTGGCTATTGCT
TGGCAGCGCCTATCGCCAGGTATTACTCCAATCCCGAATATCCGAGATCGGGATCACCCGAGAGAAGTTC
AACCTACATCCTCAATCCCGATCTATCCGAGATCCGAGGAATATCGAAATCGGGGCGCGCCTGGCCTCCG
CGCCGGGTTTTGGCGCCTCCCGCGGGCGCCCCCCTCGTCACGGCGAGCGCTGCCACGTCAGACGAAGGGC
GCAGGAGCGTCCTGATCCTTCCGCCCGGACGCTCAGGACAGCGGCCCGCTGCTCATAAGACTCGGCCTTA
GAACCCCAGTATCAGCAGAAGGACATTTTAGGACGGGACTTGGGTGACTCTAGGGCACTGGTTTTCTTTC
CAGAGAGCGGAACAGGCGAGGAAAAGTAGTCCCTTCTCGGCGATTCTGCGGAGGGATCTCCGTGGGGCGG
TGAACGCCGATGATTATATAAGGACGCGCCGGGTGTGGCACAGCTAGTTCCGTCGCAGCCGGGATTTGGG
TCGCGGTTCTTGTTTGTGGATCGCTGTGATCGTCACTTGGTGAGTAGCGGGCTGCTGGGCTGGCCGGGGC
TTTCGTGGCCGCCGGGCCGCTCGGTGGGACGGAAGCGTGTGGAGAGACCGCCAAGGGCTGTAGTCTGGGT
CCGCGAGCAAGGTTGCCCTGAACTGGGGGTTGGGGGGAGCGCAGCAAAATGGCGGCTGTTCCCGAGTCTT
GAATGGAAGACGCTTGTGAGGCGGGCTGTGAGGTCGTTGAAACAAGGTGGGGGGCATGGTGGGCGGCAAG
AACCCAAGGTCTTGAGCCCTTCGCTAATGCGGGAAAGCTCTTATTCGGGTGAGATGGGCTGGGCACCATC
TGGGGACCCTGACGTGAAGTTTGTCACTGACTGGAGAACTCGGTTTGTCGTCTGTTGCGGGGGCGGCAGT
TATGGCGGTGCCGTTGGGCAGTGCACCCGTACCTTTGGGAGCGCGCGCCCTCGTCGTGTCGTGACGTCAC
CCGTTCTGTTGGCTTATAATGCAGGGTGGGGCCACCAGCCGGTAGGTGTGCGGTAGGCTTTTCTCCGTCG
CAGGACGCAGGGTTCGGGCCTAGGGTAGGCTCTCCTGAATCGACAGGCGCCGGACCTCTGGTGAGGGGAG
GGATAAGTGAGGCGTCAGTTTCTTTGGTCGGTTTTATGTACCTATCTTCTTAAGTAGCTGAAGCTCCGGT
TTTGAACTATGCGCTCGGGGTTGGCGAGTGTGTTTTGTGAAGTTTTTTAGGCACCTTTTGAAATGTAATC
ATTTGGGTCAATATGTAATTTTCAGTGTTAGACTTGTAAATTGTCCGCTAAATTCTGGCCGTTTTTGGCT
TTTTTGTTAGACAACATGACCGAGTACAAGCCCACGGTGCGCCTCGCCACCCGCGACGACGTCCCCAGGG
CCGTACGCACCCTCGCCGCCGCGTTCGCCGACTACCCCGCCACGCGCCACACCGTCGATCCGGACCGCCA
CATCGAGCGGGTCACCGAGCTGCAAGAACTCTTCCTCACGCGCGTCGGGCTCGACATCGGCAAGGTGTGG
GTCGCGGACGACGGCGCCGCGGTGGCGGTCTGGACCACGCCGGAGAGCGTCGAAGCGGGGGCGGTGTTCG
CCGAGATCGGCCCGCGCATGGCCGAGTTGAGCGGTTCCCGGCTGGCCGCGCAGCAACAGATGGAGGGCCT
CCTGGCGCCGCACCGGCCCAAGGAGCCCGCGTGGTTCCTGGCCACCGTCGGCGTCTCGCCCGACCACCAG
GGCAAGGGTCTGGGCAGCGCCGTCGTGCTCCCCGGAGTGGAGGCCGCCGAGCGCGCCGGGGTGCCCGCCT
TCCTGGAGACCTCCGCGCCCCGCAACCTCCCCTTCTACGAGCGGCTCGGCTTCACCGTCACCGCCGACGT
CGAGGTGCCCGAAGGACCGCGCACCTGGTGCATGACCCGCAAGCCCGGTGCCTAGGCTAGTATGTAAGCC
TAGTCTTAGATAATAAAATCGCTATCCATCGAAGATGGATGTGTGTTGGTTTTTTGTGTGTGTAACGCTA
GGCGCGCCTGGTGTACCGAGAACGATCCTCTCAGTGCGAGTCTCGACGATCCATATCGTTGCTTGGCAGT
CAGCCAGTCGGAATCCAGCTTGGGACCCAGGAAGTCCAATCGTCAGATATTGTACTCAAGCCTGGTCACG
GCAGCGTACCGATCTGTTTAAACCTAGATATTGATAGTCTGATCGGTCAACGTATAATCGAGTCCTAGCT
TTTGCAAACATCTATCAAGAGACAGGATCAGCAGGAGGCTTTCGCATGAGTATTCAACATTTCCGTGTCG
CCCTTATTCCCTTTTTTGCGGCATTTTGCCTTCCTGTTTTTGCTCACCCAGAAACGCTGGTGAAAGTAAA
AGATGCTGAAGATCAGTTGGGTGCGCGAGTGGGTTACATCGAACTGGATCTCAACAGCGGTAAGATCCTT
GAGAGTTTTCGCCCCGAAGAACGCTTTCCAATGATGAGCACTTTTAAAGTTCTGCTATGTGGCGCGGTAT
TATCCCGTATTGACGCCGGGCAAGAGCAACTCGGTCGCCGCATACACTATTCTCAGAATGACTTGGTTGA
GTATTCACCAGTCACAGAAAAGCATCTTACGGATGGCATGACAGTAAGAGAATTATGCAGTGCTGCCATA
ACCATGAGTGATAACACTGCGGCCAACTTACTTCTGACAACGATTGGAGGACCGAAGGAGCTAACCGCTT
TTTTGCACAACATGGGGGATCATGTAACTCGCCTTGATCGTTGGGAACCGGAGCTGAATGAAGCCATACC
AAACGACGAGCGTGACACCACGATGCCTGTAGCAATGGCAACAACCTTGCGTAAACTATTAACTGGCGAA
CTACTTACTCTAGCTTCCCGGCAACAGTTGATAGACTGGATGGAGGCGGATAAAGTTGCAGGACCACTTC
TGCGCTCGGCCCTTCCGGCTGGCTGGTTTATTGCTGATAAATCTGGAGCCGGTGAGCGTGGGTCTCGCGG
TATCATTGCAGCACTGGGGCCAGATGGTAAGCCCTCCCGTATCGTAGTTATCTACACGACGGGGAGTCAG
GCAACTATGGATGAACGAAATAGACAGATCGCTGAGATAGGTGCCTCACTGATTAAGCATTGGTAACCGA
TTCTAGGTGCATTGGCGCAGAAAAAAATGCCTGATGCGACGCTGCGCGTCTTATACTCCCACATATGCCA
GATTCAGCAACGGATACGGCTTCCCCAACTTGCCCACTTCCATACGTGTCCTCCTTACCAGAAATTTATC
CTTAAGATCCCGAATCGTTTAAACTCGACTCTGGCTCTATCGAATCTCCGTCGTTTCGAGCTTACGCGAA
CAGCCGTGGCGCTCATTTGCTCGTCGGGCATCGAATCTCGTCAGCTATCGTCAGCTTACCTTTTTGGCAG
CGATCGCGGCTCCCGACATCTTGGACCATTAGCTCCACAGGTATCTTCTTCCCTCTAGTGGTCATAACAG
CAGCTTCAGCTACCTCTCAATTCAAAAAACCCCTCAAGACCCGTTTAGAGGCCCCAAGGGGTTATGCTAT
CAATCGTTGCGTTACACACACAAAAAACCAACACACATCCATCTTCGATGGATAGCGATTTTATTATCTA
ACTGCTGATCGAGTGTAGCCAGATCTAGTAATCAATTACGGGGTCATTAGTTCATAGCCCATATATGGAG
TTCCGCGTTACATAACTTACGGTAAATGGCCCGCCTGGCTGACCGCCCAACGACCCCCGCCCATTGACGT
CAATAATGACGTATGTTCCCATAGTAACGCCAATAGGGACTTTCCATTGACGTCAATGGGTGGAGTATTT
ACGGTAAACTGCCCACTTGGCAGTACATCAAGTGTATCATATGCCAAGTACGCCCCCTATTGACGTCAAT
GACGGTAAATGGCCCGCCTGGCATTATGCCCAGTACATGACCTTATGGGACTTTCCTACTTGGCAGTACA
TCTACGTATTAGTCATCGCTATTACCATGCTGATGCGGTTTTGGCAGTACATCAATGGGCGTGGATAGCG
GTTTGACTCACGGGGATTTCCAAGTCTCCACCCCATTGACGTCAATGGGAGTTTGTTTTGGCACCAAAAT
CAACGGGACTTTCCAAAATGTCGTAACAACTCCGCCCCATTGACGCAAATGGGCGGTAGGCGTGTACGGT
GGGAGGTCTATATAAGCAGAGCTGGTTTAGTGAACCGTCAGATCAGATCTTTGTCGATCCTACCATCCAC
TCGACACACCCGCCAGCGGCCGCCACCATGATTGAACTTTCATTAATTGACTTCTATTTGTGCTTTTTAG
CCTTTCTGCTATTCCTTGTTTTAATTATGCTTATTATCTTTTGGTTCTCACTTGAACTGCAAGATCATAA
TGAAACTTGTCACGCCTAAGCTAGCTTGACTGACTGAGATACAGCGTACCTTCAGCTCACAGACATGATA
AGATACATTGATGAGTTTGGACAAACCACAACTAGAATGCAGTGAAAAAAATGCTTTATTTGTG
Features (pLannotate 1.2.2; 19 found; start..end, strand, type, name):
     79..148     -  CDS            large T antigen (fragment): large T antigen from SV40 (simian virus 40)
    171..217     +  terminator     T7 terminator: transcription terminator for bacteriophage T7 RNA polymerase
    247..383     +  terminator     rrnG terminator: transcription terminator from the E. coli ribosomal RNA rrnG operon (Albrechtsen et al., 1991)
    428..499     +  misc_feature   3' β-globin insulator: insulator downstream of the human β-globin locus (Farrell et al., 2002)
    725..1313    -  rep_origin     ori: high-copy-number ColE1/pMB1/pBR322/pUC origin of replication
   1485..1549    -  CDS            bla(M) (fragment): β-lactamase lacking the signal sequence; bla(M); allows cytosolic expression of β-lactamase
   1813..3022    +  promoter       UbC promoter: human ubiquitin C promoter
   3026..3623    +  CDS            PuroR (fragment): puromycin N-acetyltransferase; pac from Streptomyces; confers resistance to puromycin
   3652..3700    +  polyA_signal   poly(A) signal: synthetic polyadenylation signal
   3966..4826    +  CDS            AmpR: β-lactamase; bla; confers resistance to ampicillin, carbenicillin, and related antibiotics
   4839..4975    +  terminator     rrnG terminator: transcription terminator from the E. coli ribosomal RNA rrnG operon (Albrechtsen et al., 1991)
   5127..5198    +  misc_feature   5' β-globin insulator: insulator upstream of the human β-globin locus (Farrell et al., 2002)
   5203..5249    -  terminator     T7 terminator: transcription terminator for bacteriophage T7 RNA polymerase
   5267..5315    -  polyA_signal   poly(A) signal: synthetic polyadenylation signal
   5396..5699    +  enhancer       CMV enhancer: human cytomegalovirus immediate early enhancer
   5772..5789    -  promoter       CMV promoter (fragment): human cytomegalovirus (CMV) immediate early promoter
   5852..5903    +  promoter       CMVd2 promoter: truncated human cytomegalovirus (CMV) immediate early promoter that yields moderately reduced expression relative to the full-length promoter
   5978..6106    +  CDS            NS7B_SARS2: Experimental evidence at protein level: Swiss-Prot protein existence level 1. From Severe acute respiratory syndrome coronavirus 2 (2019-nCoV) (SARS-CoV-2).
   6159..56      -  polyA_signal   SV40 poly(A) signal (across the origin): SV40 polyadenylation signal
