[The description below was written by a language model from this plasmid's Addgene catalogue record and pLannotate feature annotations shown in this document.]
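Description:
pGBW-m4252973 is a mammalian expression plasmid carrying the wild-type ORF7b accessory gene of SARS-CoV-2. It is built on a pTwist_CMV_Puro_6 backbone from which an AarI restriction site has been removed. In E. coli it is maintained as a high-copy plasmid through a ColE1/pUC-type origin and selected with ampicillin via a full-length β-lactamase gene. The sequenced record is about 6.2 kb, which fits the stated backbone of roughly 6.1 kb plus a very small insert of about 125 bp.

The ORF7b coding sequence, annotated as matching the SARS-CoV-2 NS7B protein, sits downstream of the human cytomegalovirus immediate early enhancer and promoter. The automated annotation detects the promoter only as fragments and a truncated variant, whereas the catalogue simply lists CMV. An SV40 polyadenylation signal spanning the plasmid's numbering origin follows the gene; the short SV40 large T antigen fragment annotated next to it is probably just part of that SV40-derived region. No epitope tag or reporter is annotated on the insert.

A separate cassette uses the human ubiquitin C promoter to drive puromycin N-acetyltransferase, ending in a synthetic poly(A) signal, so transfected mammalian cells can be selected with puromycin. β-globin insulator elements, T7 and rrnG transcription terminators and an additional synthetic poly(A) signal lie between the modules, presumably limiting read-through and interference between the bacterial and mammalian units.

The record describes the plasmid only as a means of expressing ORF7b in mammalian cells and does not state the cloning method. It would suit transient or puromycin-selected expression studies of this viral protein.
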