Addgene plasmid #153909: pGBW-m4252973
Purpose: Mammalian expression plasmid for SARS-CoV-2 ORF7b
Depositing lab: Ginkgo Bioworks & Benjie Chen. Depositing organization: Ginkgo Bioworks.
Backbone
  Vector backbone: pTwist_CMV_Puro_6 with AarI site removed
  Backbone size w/o insert (bp): 6080
  Vector type: Mammalian Expression
  Selectable markers: Puromycin
Growth in bacteria
  Bacterial resistance: Ampicillin, 100 μg/mL
  Growth temperature: 37°C
  Growth strain: DH5alpha
  Copy number: High Copy
Gene/Insert
  Gene/Insert name: SARS-CoV-2 ORF7b
  Species: Severe acute respiratory syndrome coronavirus 2
  Insert size (bp): 125
  Mutation: wt
  Entrez Gene: ORF7b (a.k.a. GU280_gp08)
  Promoter: CMV
  Cloning method: Unknown
Resource information
  A portion of this plasmid was derived from a plasmid made by: GinkgoBioworks
Depositor comments: NCBI reference sequence: 43740574
How to cite: pGBW-m4252973 was a gift from Ginkgo Bioworks & Benjie Chen (Addgene plasmid # 153909 ; http://n2t.net/addgene:153909 ; RRID:Addgene_153909)
